Addgene plasmid #113735: pENTR-PpU6P-sgRNA-L1L2
Purpose: Gateway entry vector containing attL1 and attL2 sites, U6 promoter, BsaI sites for protospacer ligation, and sgRNA.
Depositing lab: Magdalena Bezanilla. Depositing organization: Dartmouth College and Medical School. Publication: Efficient and modular CRISPR-Cas9 vector system for Physcomitrella patens. Mallett DR, Chang M, Cheng X, Bezanilla M. Plant Direct. 2019 Sep 12;3(9):e00168. doi: 10.1002/pld3.168. eCollection 2019 Sep. PubMed 31523744.
Backbone
  Vector backbone: pDONR221-P1P2
  Backbone manufacturer: Invitrogen
  Backbone size w/o insert (bp): 2538
  Vector type: CRISPR ; Gateway Entry Vector
Growth in bacteria
  Bacterial resistance: Kanamycin, 50 μg/mL
  Growth temperature: 37°C
  Growth strain: DH5alpha
  Copy number: High Copy
Gene/Insert
  Gene/Insert name: PpU6P::sgRNA
  gRNA/shRNA sequence: aaaagcaccgactcggtgccactttttcaagttgataacggactagccttattttaacttgctat
  Insert size (bp): 485
  Promoter: P. patens U6 promoter
  Cloning method: Gateway Cloning
  Sequencing primers: 5′ M13 Forward; 3′ M13 Reverse
Terms and licenses: Academic/Nonprofit Terms; Industry Terms: Not Available to Industry
How to cite: pENTR-PpU6P-sgRNA-L1L2 was a gift from Magdalena Bezanilla (Addgene plasmid # 113735 ; http://n2t.net/addgene:113735 ; RRID:Addgene_113735)
