[The description below was written by a language model from this plasmid's Addgene catalogue record and pLannotate feature annotations shown in this document.]
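Description:
pENTR-PpU6P-sgRNA-L1L2 is a Gateway entry clone built on the Invitrogen pDONR221-P1P2 backbone and designed as a module of a CRISPR-Cas9 vector system for the moss Physcomitrella patens. The sequenced plasmid is about 3.0 kb and is propagated in E. coli at high copy from a ColE1/pUC-type origin, with selection by kanamycin through an aminoglycoside phosphotransferase gene. The backbone also carries rrnB T1 and T2 terminators upstream of the cloning region, which insulate the insert from read-through transcription, along with a T7 promoter and M13 primer sites that flank the cassette and are used for sequencing. The short lacI and lacZα fragments in the annotation appear to be backbone remnants rather than functional genes.

The roughly 485 bp insert lies between attL1 and attL2 and consists of the P. patens U6 promoter driving a Streptococcus pyogenes-type single guide RNA scaffold. The annotation detects this scaffold as tracrRNA and direct-repeat fragments, oriented on the reverse strand relative to attL1; the U6 promoter itself is not called by the automated annotation but presumably occupies the unannotated stretch between the scaffold and attL2. U6 is an RNA polymerase III promoter suited to producing small, precisely defined transcripts. According to the catalogue entry, BsaI sites between the promoter and the scaffold allow a target-specific protospacer to be ligated in as annealed oligonucleotides. Once a protospacer is installed, the attL1/attL2 sites permit an LR recombination that transfers the complete sgRNA expression cassette into a compatible destination vector. The plasmid does not encode Cas9, so the nuclease must be supplied from elsewhere in the system, which is intended for genome editing in moss.
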