Features (pLannotate 1.2.2; 11 found; start..end, strand, type, name):
    121..213     +  CDS            lacI (fragment): lac repressor; lacI; The lac repressor binds to the lac operator to inhibit transcription in E. coli. This inhibition can be relieved by adding lactose or isopropyl-β-D-thiogalactopyranoside (IPTG).
    268..295     -  terminator     rrnB T2 terminator: transcription terminator T2 from the E. coli rrnB gene
    427..470     +  terminator     rrnB T1 terminator: Escherichia coli rrnB; transcription terminator T1 from the E. coli rrnB gene
    517..553     -  CDS            lacZα (fragment): LacZα fragment of β-galactosidase; lacZ fragment
    569..668     +  protein_bind   attL1: mutant version of attL; recombination site for the Gateway® LR reaction LR Clonase™
    713..776     -  misc_RNA       tracrRNA (fragment): trans-activating CRISPR RNA for the Streptococcus pyogenes CRISPR/Cas9 system
    780..796     -  repeat_region  DR (fragment): direct repeat for the Streptococcus pyogenes CRISPR/Cas system
   1148..1247    -  protein_bind   attL2: mutant version of attL; recombination site for the Gateway® LR reaction LR Clonase™
   1265..1283    -  promoter       T7 promoter: promoter for bacteriophage T7 RNA polymerase
   1417..2226    +  CDS            KanR: aminoglycoside phosphotransferase; aph(3')-Ia; confers resistance to kanamycin in bacteria or G418 (Geneticin®) in eukaryotes
   2373..2961    +  rep_origin     ori: high-copy-number ColE1/pMB1/pBR322/pUC origin of replication
>Addgene plasmid #113735 | pENTR-PpU6P-sgRNA-L1L2 | addgene full sequence | sequence record 238941 | Addgene NGS Result
CTTTCCTGCGTTATCCCCTGATTCTGTGGATAACCGTATTACCGCCTTTGAGTGAGCTGATACCGCTCGC
CGCAGCCGAACGACCGAGCGCAGCGAGTCAGTGAGCGAGGAAGCGGAAGAGCGCCCAATACGCAAACCGC
CTCTCCCCGCGCGTTGGCCGATTCATTAATGCAGCTGGCACGACAGGTTTCCCGACTGGAAAGCGGGCAG
TGAGCGCAACGCAATTAATACGCGTACCGCTAGCCAGGAAGAGTTTGTAGAAACGCAAAAAGGCCATCCG
TCAGGATGGCCTTCTGCTTAGTTTGATGCCTGGCAGTTTATGGCGGGCGTCCTGCCCGCCACCCTCCGGG
CCGTTGCTTCACAACGTTCAAATCCGCTCCCGGCGGATTTGTCCTACTCAGGAGAGCGTTCACCGACAAA
CAACAGATAAAACGAAAGGCCCAGTCTTCCGACTGAGCCTTTCGTTTTATTTGATGCCTGGCAGTTCCCT
ACTCTCGCGTTAACGCTAGCATGGATGTTTTCCCAGTCACGACGTTGTAAAACGACGGCCAGTCTTAAGC
TCGGGCCCCAAATAATGATTTTATTTTGACTGATAGTGACCTGTTCGTTGCAACAAATTGATGAGCAATG
CTTTTTTATAATGCCAACTTTGTACAAAAAAGCAGGCTCCGCGGCCGCCCCCTTCACCGTCAGATGCTAC
TACTAAAAAAAAGCACCGACTCGGTGCCACTTTTTCAAGTTGATAACGGACTAGCCTTATTTTAACTTGC
TATGCTTTTCAGCATAGCTCTAAAACTGAGACCTTGGTCTCTATGGGTTGTAAGTCCTCCACCTTCCTAT
ATACCCGCCTTCACACCCACCTCCATTCCATGTGGGTTATATCCCTCGCTCCATCCCTTTTCTCCCCCCC
CCCTCGAAACCCGGTCGCGTCCACTCGGCCAGCCACCCAGCTGGACCCACTCACTCACTGCACCCTTTCT
GCTTGTGCTCTCCCGCTGCCGCTCCTTCGGGATATCCCCTTCTCCGCCACCGCAAGGACGCCGCCGTGGA
AGAACCACACCATCACATCACATCACATCTACACCCATCGTCGCTAACCTGTCGCAACACGTCTGCTTCA
ATGGACGAATTCGAGCTCGGCGCGCCGACCCAGCTTTCTTGTACAAAGTTGGCATTATAAGAAAGCATTG
CTTATCAATTTGTTGCAACGAACAGGTCACTATCAGTCAAAATAAAATCATTATTTGCCATCCAGCTGAT
ATCCCCTATAGTGAGTCGTATTACATGGTCATAGCTGTTTCCTGGCAGCTCTGGCCCGTGTCTCAAAATC
TCTGATGTTACATTGCACAAGATAAAAATATATCATCATGAACAATAAAACTGTCTGCTTACATAAACAG
TAATACAAGGGGTGTTATGAGCCATATTCAACGGGAAACGTCGAGGCCGCGATTAAATTCCAACATGGAT
GCTGATTTATATGGGTATAAATGGGCTCGCGATAATGTCGGGCAATCAGGTGCGACAATCTATCGCTTGT
ATGGGAAGCCCGATGCGCCAGAGTTGTTTCTGAAACATGGCAAAGGTAGCGTTGCCAATGATGTTACAGA
TGAGATGGTCAGACTAAACTGGCTGACGGAATTTATGCCTCTTCCGACCATCAAGCATTTTATCCGTACT
CCTGATGATGCATGGTTACTCACCACTGCGATCCCCGGAAAAACAGCATTCCAGGTATTAGAAGAATATC
CTGATTCAGGTGAAAATATTGTTGATGCGCTGGCAGTGTTCCTGCGCCGGTTGCATTCGATTCCTGTTTG
TAATTGTCCTTTTAACAGCGATCGCGTATTTCGTCTCGCTCAGGCGCAATCACGAATGAATAACGGTTTG
GTTGATGCGAGTGATTTTGATGACGAGCGTAATGGCTGGCCTGTTGAACAAGTCTGGAAAGAAATGCATA
AACTTTTGCCATTCTCACCGGATTCAGTCGTCACTCATGGTGATTTCTCACTTGATAACCTTATTTTTGA
CGAGGGGAAATTAATAGGTTGTATTGATGTTGGACGAGTCGGAATCGCAGACCGATACCAGGATCTTGCC
ATCCTATGGAACTGCCTCGGTGAGTTTTCTCCTTCATTACAGAAACGGCTTTTTCAAAAATATGGTATTG
ATAATCCTGATATGAATAAATTGCAGTTTCATTTGATGCTCGATGAGTTTTTCTAATCAGAATTGGTTAA
TTGGTTGTAACACTGGCAGAGCATTACGCTGACTTGACGGGACGGCGCAAGCTCATGACCAAAATCCCTT
AACGTGAGTTACGCGTCGTTCCACTGAGCGTCAGACCCCGTAGAAAAGATCAAAGGATCTTCTTGAGATC
CTTTTTTTCTGCGCGTAATCTGCTGCTTGCAAACAAAAAAACCACCGCTACCAGCGGTGGTTTGTTTGCC
GGATCAAGAGCTACCAACTCTTTTTCCGAAGGTAACTGGCTTCAGCAGAGCGCAGATACCAAATACTGTT
CTTCTAGTGTAGCCGTAGTTAGGCCACCACTTCAAGAACTCTGTAGCACCGCCTACATACCTCGCTCTGC
TAATCCTGTTACCAGTGGCTGCTGCCAGTGGCGATAAGTCGTGTCTTACCGGGTTGGACTCAAGACGATA
GTTACCGGATAAGGCGCAGCGGTCGGGCTGAACGGGGGGTTCGTGCACACAGCCCAGCTTGGAGCGAACG
ACCTACACCGAACTGAGATACCTACAGCGTGAGCTATGAGAAAGCGCCACGCTTCCCGAAGGGAGAAAGG
CGGACAGGTATCCGGTAAGCGGCAGGGTCGGAACAGGAGAGCGCACGAGGGAGCTTCCAGGGGGAAACGC
CTGGTATCTTTATAGTCCTGTCGGGTTTCGCCACCTCTGACTTGAGCGTCGATTTTTGTGATGCTCGTCA
GGGGGGCGGAGCCTATGGAAAAACGCCAGCAACGCGGCCTTTTTACGGTTCCTGGCCTTTTGCTGGCCTT
TTGCTCACATGTT
